>Addgene plasmid #53356 | OTOA-bio-His | depositor full sequence | sequence record 83077 | OTOA-bio-His sequence 10025 bps
GTCGACCTCCATCACGGCCTATAAGAGTGAGGGGGAGTCAGCGGAGTTCTCCTTCCCACTCAACCTTGGA
GAGGAAAGCCTGCAGGGAGAGTTGAGATGGAAGGCAGAGAAGGCTCCTTCTTCCCAGTCCTGGATCACCT
TCTCCCTAAAGAACCAAAAGGTGTCTGTGCAGAAGTCTACTAGCAACCCCAAGTTCCAGCTGTCCGAAAC
GCTCCCACTCACCCTTCAGATACCCCAGGTCTCCCTTCAGTTTGCTGGTTCTGGCAACCTGACCCTGACT
CTGGACAGAGGGATACTGTATCAGGAAGTGAACCTGGTGGTGATGAAAGTGACTCAGCCCGACAGCAACA
CTTTGACCTGTGAGGTGATGGGACCCACCTCACCCAAGATGAGACTGATCTTGAAGCAGGAGAATCAGGA
GGCCAGGGTCTCCAGGCAGGAGAAAGTGATTCAAGTGCAGGCCCCTGAAGCAGGGGTGTGGCAATGTCTA
CTGAGTGAAGGTGAAGAGGTCAAGATGGACTCCAAGATCCAGGTTTTATCCAAAGGGTTGAATTCCGGCA
GCCTGCACCACATCCTGGACGCCCAGAAGATGCTGTGGAACCACAGGGACAGGAACCTGCCTCCTCTGGC
CCCTCTGGGCCCCCACCACCATCACCACCATTGAGTCTAGACACGTGATTAATTAAGGATCCCCCGACCT
CGACCTCTGGCTAATAAAGGAAATTTATTTTCATTGCAATAGTGTGTTGGAATTTTTTGTGTCTCTCACT
CGGAAGGACATATGGGAGGGCAAATCATTTGGTCGAGATCCCTCGGAGATCTCTAGCTAGAGGATCGATC
CCCGCCCCGGACGAACTAAACCTGACTACGACATCTCTGCCCCTTCTTCGCGGGGCAGTGCATGTAATCC
CTTCAGTTGGTTGGTACAACTTGCCAACTGGGCCCTGTTCCACATGTGACACGGGGGGGGACCAAACACA
AAGGGGTTCTCTGACTGTAGTTGACATCCTTATAAATGGATGTGCACATTTGCCAACACTGAGTGGCTTT
CATCCTGGAGCAGACTTTGCAGTCTGTGGACTGCAACACAACATTGCCTTTATGTGTAACTCTTGGCTGA
AGCTCTTACACCAATGCTGGGGGACATGTACCTCCCAGGGGCCCAGGAAGACTACGGGAGGCTACACCAA
CGTCAATCAGAGGGGCCTGTGTAGCTACCGATAAGCGGACCCTCAAGAGGGCATTAGCAATAGTGTTTAT
AAGGCCCCCTTGTTAACCCTAAACGGGTAGCATATGCTTCCCGGGTAGTAGTATATACTATCCAGACTAA
CCCTAATTCAATAGCATATGTTACCCAACGGGAAGCATATGCTATCGAATTAGGGTTAGTAAAAGGGTCC
TAAGGAACAGCGATATCTCCCACCCCATGAGCTGTCACGGTTTTATTTACATGGGGTCAGGATTCCACGA
GGGTAGTGAACCATTTTAGTCACAAGGGCAGTGGCTGAAGATCAAGGAGCGGGCAGTGAACTCTCCTGAA
TCTTCGCCTGCTTCTTCATTCTCCTTCGTTTAGCTAATAGAATAACTGCTGAGTTGTGAACAGTAAGGTG
TATGTGAGGTGCTCGAAAACAAGGTTTCAGGTGACGCCCCCAGAATAAAATTTGGACGGGGGGTTCAGTG
GTGGCATTGTGCTATGACACCAATATAACCCTCACAAACCCCTTGGGCAATAAATACTAGTGTAGGAATG
AAACATTCTGAATATCTTTAACAATAGAAATCCATGGGGTGGGGACAAGCCGTAAAGACTGGATGTCCAT
CTCACACGAATTTATGGCTATGGGCAACACATAATCCTAGTGCAATATGATACTGGGGTTATTAAGATGT
GTCCCAGGCAGGGACCAAGACAGGTGAACCATGTTGTTACACTCTATTTGTAACAAGGGGAAAGAGAGTG
GACGCCGACAGCAGCGGACTCCACTGGTTGTCTCTAACACCCCCGAAAATTAAACGGGGCTCCACGCCAA
TGGGGCCCATAAACAAAGACAAGTGGCCACTCTTTTTTTTGAAATTGTGGAGTGGGGGCACGCGTCAGCC
CCCACACGCCGCCCTGCGGTTTTGGACTGTAAAATAAGGGTGTAATAACTTGGCTGATTGTAACCCCGCT
AACCACTGCGGTCAAACCACTTGCCCACAAAACCACTAATGGCACCCCGGGGAATACCTGCATAAGTAGG
TGGGCGGGCCAAGATAGGGGCGCGATTGCTGCGATCTGGAGGACAAATTACACACACTTGCGCCTGAGCG
CCAAGCACAGGGTTGTTGGTCCTCATATTCACGAGGTCGCTGAGAGCACGGTGGGCTAATGTTGCCATGG
GTAGCATATACTACCCAAATATCTGGATAGCATATGCTATCCTAATCTATATCTGGGTAGCATAGGCTAT
CCTAATCTATATCTGGGTAGCATATGCTATCCTAATCTATATCTGGGTAGTATATGCTATCCTAATTTAT
ATCTGGGTAGCATAGGCTATCCTAATCTATATCTGGGTAGCATATGCTATCCTAATCTATATCTGGGTAG
TATATGCTATCCTAATCTGTATCCGGGTAGCATATGCTATCCTAATAGAGATTAGGGTAGTATATGCTAT
CCTAATTTATATCTGGGTAGCATATACTACCCAAATATCTGGATAGCATATGCTATCCTAATCTATATCT
GGGTAGCATATGCTATCCTAATCTATATCTGGGTAGCATAGGCTATCCTAATCTATATCTGGGTAGCATA
TGCTATCCTAATCTATATCTGGGTAGTATATGCTATCCTAATTTATATCTGGGTAGCATAGGCTATCCTA
ATCTATATCTGGGTAGCATATGCTATCCTAATCTATATCTGGGTAGTATATGCTATCCTAATCTGTATCC
GGGTAGCATATGCTATCCTCATGATAAGCTGTCAAACATGAGAATTTTCTTGAAGACGAAAGGGCCTCGT
GATACGCCTATTTTTATAGGTTAATGTCATGATAATAATGGTTTCTTAGACGTCAGGTGGCACTTTTCGG
GGAAATGTGCGCGGAACCCCTATTTGTTTATTTTTCTAAATACATTCAAATATGTATCCGCTCATGAGAC
AATAACCCTGATAAATGCTTCAATAATATTGAAAAAGGAAGAGTATGAGTATTCAACATTTCCGTGTCGC
CCTTATTCCCTTTTTTGCGGCATTTTGCCTTCCTGTTTTTGCTCACCCAGAAACGCTGGTGAAAGTAAAA
GATGCTGAAGATCAGTTGGGTGCACGAGTGGGTTACATCGAACTGGATCTCAACAGCGGTAAGATCCTTG
AGAGTTTTCGCCCCGAAGAACGTTTTCCAATGATGAGCACTTTTAAAGTTCTGCTATGTGGCGCGGTATT
ATCCCGTGTTGACGCCGGGCAAGAGCAACTCGGTCGCCGCATACACTATTCTCAGAATGACTTGGTTGAG
TACTCACCAGTCACAGAAAAGCATCTTACGGATGGCATGACAGTAAGAGAATTATGCAGTGCTGCCATAA
CCATGAGTGATAACACTGCGGCCAACTTACTTCTGACAACGATCGGAGGACCGAAGGAGCTAACCGCTTT
TTTGCACAACATGGGGGATCATGTAACTCGCCTTGATCGTTGGGAACCGGAGCTGAATGAAGCCATACCA
AACGACGAGCGTGACACCACGATGCCTGCAGCAATGGCAACAACGTTGCGCAAACTATTAACTGGCGAAC
TACTTACTCTAGCTTCCCGGCAACAATTAATAGACTGGATGGAGGCGGATAAAGTTGCAGGACCACTTCT
GCGCTCGGCCCTTCCGGCTGGCTGGTTTATTGCTGATAAATCTGGAGCCGGTGAGCGTGGGTCTCGCGGT
ATCATTGCAGCACTGGGGCCAGATGGTAAGCCCTCCCGTATCGTAGTTATCTACACGACGGGGAGTCAGG
CAACTATGGATGAACGAAATAGACAGATCGCTGAGATAGGTGCCTCACTGATTAAGCATTGGTAACTGTC
AGACCAAGTTTACTCATATATACTTTAGATTGATTTAAAACTTCATTTTTAATTTAAAAGGATCTAGGTG
AAGATCCTTTTTGATAATCTCATGACCAAAATCCCTTAACGTGAGTTTTCGTTCCACTGAGCGTCAGACC
CCGTAGAAAAGATCAAAGGATCTTCTTGAGATCCTTTTTTTCTGCGCGTAATCTGCTGCTTGCAAACAAA
AAAACCACCGCTACCAGCGGTGGTTTGTTTGCCGGATCAAGAGCTACCAACTCTTTTTCCGAAGGTAACT
GGCTTCAGCAGAGCGCAGATACCAAATACTGTTCTTCTAGTGTAGCCGTAGTTAGGCCACCACTTCAAGA
ACTCTGTAGCACCGCCTACATACCTCGCTCTGCTAATCCTGTTACCAGTGGCTGCTGCCAGTGGCGATAA
GTCGTGTCTTACCGGGTTGGACTCAAGACGATAGTTACCGGATAAGGCGCAGCGGTCGGGCTGAACGGGG
GGTTCGTGCACACAGCCCAGCTTGGAGCGAACGACCTACACCGAACTGAGATACCTACAGCGTGAGCTAT
GAGAAAGCGCCACGCTTCCCGAAGGGAGAAAGGCGGACAGGTATCCGGTAAGCGGCAGGGTCGGAACAGG
AGAGCGCACGAGGGAGCTTCCAGGGGGAAACGCCTGGTATCTTTATAGTCCTGTCGGGTTTCGCCACCTC
TGACTTGAGCGTCGATTTTTGTGATGCTCGTCAGGGGGGCGGAGCCTATGGAAAAACGCCAGCAACGCGG
CCTTTTTACGGTTCCTGGCCTTTTGCTGGCCTTTTGCTCACATGTTCTTTCCTGCGTTATCCCCTGATTC
TGTGGATAACCGTATTACCGCCTTTGAGTGAGCTGATACCGCTCGCCGCAGCCGAACGACCGAGCGCAGC
GAGTCAGTGAGCGAGGAAGCGGAAGAGCGCCCAATACGCAAACCGCCTCTCCCCGCGCGTTGGCCGATTC
ATTAATGCAGCTGGCACGACAGGTTTCCCGACTGGAAAGCGGGCAGTGAGCGCAACGCAATTAATGTGAG
TTAGCTCACTCATTAGGCACCCCAGGCTTTACACTTTATGCTTCCGGCTCGTATGTTGTGTGGAATTGTG
AGCGGATAACAATTTCACACAGGAAACAGCTATGACCATGATTACGCCAAGCTCTAGCTAGAGGTCGACC
AATTCTCATGTTTGACAGCTTATCATCGCAGATCCGGGCAACGTTGTTGCCATTGCTGCAGGCGCAGAAC
TGGTAGGTATGGAAGATCTATACATTGAATCAATATTGGCAATTAGCCATATTAGTCATTGGTTATATAG
CATAAATCAATATTGGCTATTGGCCATTGCATACGTTGTATCTATATCATAATATGTACATTTATATTGG
CTCATGTCCAATATGACCGCCATGTTGACATTGATTATTGACTAGTTATTAATAGTAATCAATTACGGGG
TCATTAGTTCATAGCCCATATATGGAGTTCCGCGTTACATAACTTACGGTAAATGGCCCGCCTGGCTGAC
CGCCCAACGACCCCCGCCCATTGACGTCAATAATGACGTATGTTCCCATAGTAACGCCAATAGGGACTTT
CCATTGACGTCAATGGGTGGAGTATTTACGGTAAACTGCCCACTTGGCAGTACATCAAGTGTATCATATG
CCAAGTCCGCCCCCTATTGACGTCAATGACGGTAAATGGCCCGCCTGGCATTATGCCCAGTACATGACCT
TACGGGACTTTCCTACTTGGCAGTACATCTACGTATTAGTCATCGCTATTACCATGGTGATGCGGTTTTG
GCAGTACACCAATGGGCGTGGATAGCGGTTTGACTCACGGGGATTTCCAAGTCTCCACCCCATTGACGTC
AATGGGAGTTTGTTTTGGCACCAAAATCAACGGGACTTTCCAAAATGTCGTAATAACCCCGCCCCGTTGA
CGCAAATGGGCGGTAGGCGTGTACGGTGGGAGGTCTATATAAGCAGAGCTCGTTTAGTGAACCGTCAGAT
CCTCACTCTCTTCCGCATCGCTGTCTGCGAGGGCCAGCTGTTGGGCTCGCGGTTGAGGACAAACTCTTCG
CGGTCTTTCCAGTACTCTTGGATCGGAAACCCGTCGGCCTCCGAACGGTACTCCGCCACCGAGGGACCTG
AGCGAGTCCGCATCGACCGGATCGGAAAACCTCTCGAGAAAGGCGTCTAACCAGTCACAGTCGCAAGGTA
GGCTGAGCACCGTGGCGGGCGGCAGCGGGTGGCGGTCGGGGTTGTTTCTGGCGGAGGTGCTGCTGATGAT
GTAATTAAAGTAGGCGGTCTTGAGACGGCGGATGGTCGAGGTGAGGTGTGGCAGGCTTGAGATCCAGCTG
TTGGGGTGAGTACTCCCTCTCAAAAGCGGGCATTACTTCTGCGCTAAGATTGTCAGTTTCCAAAAACGAG
GAGGATTTGATATTCACCTGGCCCGATCTGGCCATACACTTGAGTGACAATGACATCCACTTTGCCTTTC
TCTCCACAGGTGTCCACTCCCAGGTCCAAGTTTAAACTGCGGCCGCCACCATGGTGCAGGAACCCACCAC
CTACAGCCTGTTTCTGTTCCTGTTTCTGAGCCACGGCGTGAGCAGCTACACCGTGCCCAACAGCAGACAG
GATCTGCACCCCCTGCTGCAGAACATGGCCGAGGAAATCATCGACGGCAGCTACCTGAACGCCCTGCTGG
ACCTGATCCAGTTTCAGAGCAGCCACGTGTGGACCGACGACCTGAGCCACAGAGTGCTGGCCTACCTGAA
CAGCCGGAACGTGGCCTTCACCATCCCATCTCTGCAGGCCGCCGTGGAGAACCACCTGGAACAGCGGCTG
CACCAGCCCCAGAAGCTGCTGGAAGATCTGAGAAAGACCGACGCCCAGCAGTTCCGGACCGCCATGAAGT
GCCTGCTCGAGGACAAGAAGGACGGCCTGGACCTGAAGGACATCATCATCGACCTGGGCGAGATCAGAGA
GAGAGCCCTGCAGAGCCCTGGCGTGAACCGGTCCCTGTTCCTGATCACCCTGGAACGGTGCTTCCAGATG
CTGAACTCCCTGGAATGCGTGGAGATCCTGGGCAAGGTGCTGAGAGGCAGCAGCGGCAGCTTCCTGCAGC
CCGACATCACCGAGAGACTGCCCCGGGACCTGAGAGAGGACGCCTTCAAGAACCTGAGCGCCGTGTTCAA
GGACCTGTACGACAAGACCAGCGCCCACAGCCAGAGGGCCCTGTACAGCTGGATGACAGGCATCCTGCAG
ACCAGCAGCAACGCCACCGACGATAGCGCCTCTTGGGTGTCCGCCGAGCACCTGTGGGTGCTGGGCCGGT
ACATGGTGCACCTGAGCTTCGAAGAGATCACCAAGATCAGCCCCATCGAGATCGGCCTGTTCATCAGCTA
CGACAACGCCACCAAGCAGCTGGACATGGTGTACGACATCACCCCTGAGCTGGCCCAGGCCTTCCTGGAA
CGGATCAGCAGCAGCAACTTCAACATGCGGAACACCAGCACCATCCACAGACAGGCTCACGAGCTGTGGG
CCCTGGAACCCTTCCCCAAGATGCTGGGCCTGCTCGTGTGCTTCTACAACGACCTGGAACTGCTGGATGC
CACCGTGGCCCAGGTGCTGCTGTACCAGATGATCAAGTGCAGCCACCTGAGAGGCTTTCAGGCCGGCGTG
CAGAAGCTGAAGGCCGAGCTGCTGGATATCGCCATGGAAAACCAGACCCTGAACGAGACACTGGGCAGCC
TGTCTGATGCCGTCGTGGGCCTGACCTACAGCCAGCTGGAAAGCCTGAGCCCTGAAGCCGTCCATGGCGC
CATCAGCACCCTGAACCAGGTGTCCGGCTGGGCCAAGAGCCAGGTCATCATCCTGAGCGCCAAGTACCTG
GCCCACGAGAAGGTGCTGTCCTTCTACAATGTGTCCCAGATGGGAGCCCTGCTCGCCGGTGTCAGCACCC
AGGCCTTTTGCAGCATGAAGCGGAAGGATATCAGCCAGGTCCTGCGGAGCGCCGTGAGCCAGTACGTGTC
CGACCTGTCCCCTGCCCAGCAGCAGGGCATCCTGAGCAAGATGGTGCAGGCCGAGGATACAGCCCCAGGC
ATCGTGGAGATTCAGGGCGCCTTCTTCAAAGAGGTGTCCCTGTTCGACCTGAGAAGGCAGCCCGGCTTCA
ACAGCACCGTGCTGAAGGACAAAGAGCTGGGCAGAAGCCAGGCACTGTTCCTGTACGAGCTGCTGCTGAA
AACCACCAGACGGCCCGAGGAACTGCTGTCTGCCGGCCAGCTGGTCAAGGGCGTGACCTGTAGCCACATC
GACGCCATGAGCACCGACTTTTTTCTGGCCCACTTCCAGGACTTCCAGAACAACTTCGCCCTGCTGTCCC
CATACCAGGTCAACTGCCTGGCCTGGAAGTACTGGGAGGTGTCCAGACTGAGCATGCCCCCCTTTCTGCT
CGCCGCCCTGCCTGCCAGATACCTGGCCAGCGTGCCCGCTAGCCAGTGCGTGCCCTTTCTGATCAGCCTG
GGCAAGAGCTGGCTGGACAGCCTGGTGCTGGACTCCCACAAGAAAACCAGCGTGCTGCGGAAGGTGCAGC
AGTGCCTGGACGACAGCATTGCCGACGAGTACACCGTGGACATCATGGGCAATCTGCTGTGCCATCTGCC
TGCCGCCATCATCGACAGAGGCATCAGCCCTAGAGCCTGGGCCACAGCCCTCCATGGCCTGAGAGACTGT
CCCGACCTGAACCCTGAGCAGAAAGCCGCCGTGCGGCTGAAACTGCTGGGCCAGTACGGCCTGCCTCAGC
ACTGGACCGCCGAGACAACCAAGGACCTGGGCCCCTTCCTGGTGCTGTTCAGCGGCGACGAGCTGTCCAG
CATTGCCACCAAGTTCCCCGAGATCCTCCTGCAGGCTGCCAGCAAGATGGCCCGGACCCTGCCCACCAAA
GAATTTCTGTGGGCCGTGTTCCAGAGCGTGCGGAACAGCAGCGACAAGATCCCCAGCTACGACCCCATGC
CTGGCTGTCATGGCGTGGTGGCCCCCAGCAGCGACGACATCTTCAAGCTGGCTGAGGCCAATGCCTGCTG
GGCCCTCGAGGACCTGAGATGCATGGAAGAGGACACCTTCATCCGGACCGTCGAACTCCTCGGTGCAGTG
CAGGGTTTTAGCAGACCCCAGCTGATGACCCTGAAAGAAAAGGCCATCCAGGTCTGGGACATGCCTAGCT
ACTGGCGGGAGCACCACATCGTGTCCCTGGGCAGAATCGCCCTGGCCCTGAATGAATCTGAGCTGGAACA
GCTGGACCTGTCCTCCATCGACACCGTGGCCAGCCTGTCCTGGCAGACCGAGTGGACACCTGGCCAGGCC
GAGTCCATCCTGCAGGGCTACCTGGACGACTCCGGCTACAGCATCCAGGACCTGAAGTCCTTCCACCTCG
TGGGACTGGGAGCCACACTGTGCGCCATCAATATCACCGAGATCCCCCTGATCAAGATCAGCGAGTTCCG
GGTGGTGGTGGCCAGAATCGGCACCCTGCTGTGCTCTACCCACGTGCTGGCCGAGTTCAAGAGAAAGGCC
GAGGTGGTGTTCGGCGACCCCACAGAGTGGACCAGCTCCGTGCTGCAGGAACTGGGCACCATTGCCGCCG
GACTGACCAAGGCCGAACTGCGGATGCTGGACAAGGACCTGATGCCCTACTTCCAGCCCAGCGCCATCAA
GTGTCTGCCCGACGAGATCTTTAAAGAGCTGTCCGCCGAACAGATCGCCAGCCTGGGACCAGAAAATGCC
GCCGCTGTGACCCACGCCCAGAGAAGAAGGCTGTCCCCCCTGCAGCTCCAGTCTCTGCAGCAGGCCCTGG
ATGGCGCCAAGACCCACTCTTGGCAGGATGCCCCAGCCAGCGCCGGACCTACCAGAACCAGCAGCTCCAG
ATCTCCTGGCGCGCC
Features (pLannotate 1.2.2; 19 found; start..end, strand, type, name):
    713..768     +  polyA_signal   β-globin poly(A) signal: rabbit β-globin polyadenylation signal (Gil and Proudfoot, 1987)
   1282..2963    -  rep_origin     oriP (fragment): Epstein-Barr virus oriP replication origin (Yates et al., 2000)
   3090..3194    +  promoter       AmpR promoter: bla
   3195..4055    +  CDS            AmpR: β-lactamase; bla; confers resistance to ampicillin, carbenicillin, and related antibiotics
   4226..4814    +  rep_origin     ori: high-copy-number ColE1/pMB1/pBR322/pUC origin of replication
   4997..5089    +  CDS            lacI (fragment): lac repressor; lacI; The lac repressor binds to the lac operator to inhibit transcription in E. coli. This inhibition can be relieved by adding lactose or isopropyl-β-D-thiogalactopyranoside (IPTG).
   5102..5123    +  protein_bind   CAP binding site: CAP binding activates transcription in the presence of cAMP. E. coli catabolite activator protein
   5138..5168    +  promoter       lac promoter: promoter for the E. coli lac operon
   5176..5192    +  protein_bind   lac operator: The lac repressor binds to the lac operator to inhibit transcription in E. coli. This inhibition can be relieved by adding lactose or isopropyl-β-D-thiogalactopyranoside (IPTG). lac repressor encoded by lacI
   5262..5278    +  promoter       tet promoter (fragment): E. coli promoter for tetracycline efflux protein gene
   5288..5313    -  CDS            bla(M) (fragment): β-lactamase lacking the signal sequence; bla(M); allows cytosolic expression of β-lactamase
   5487..5866    +  enhancer       CMV enhancer: human cytomegalovirus immediate early enhancer
   5868..6067    +  promoter       CMV promoter: human cytomegalovirus (CMV) immediate early promoter
   6135..6173    +  misc_feature   Ad SA (fragment): adenovirus major late transcript splice acceptor (Friedrich and Soriano, 1991)
   6206..6415    -  CDS            PTP (fragment): TERM_ADE02 - Experimental evidence at protein level: Swiss-Prot protein existence level 1. Protein covalently bound to the viral DNA that acts as a primer for viral genomic replication by DNA strand displacement. Assembles on the viral origin of replication in an initiation complex with viral polymerase, DBP, host NFIA and host POU2F1/OCT1. During initiation, the polymerase covalently couples the first dCTP with Ser- 580 of pTP. The terminal protein stimulates the template activity over 20 fold compared to protein-free templates. Neo-synthesized viral genomes are linked to two preterminal prot
   6446..6535    +  intron         chimeric intron (fragment): chimera between introns from adenovirus and immunoglobulin heavy chain genes
   6554..6600    +  CDS            IgH signal sequence (fragment): signal sequence from the mouse immunoglobulin heavy chain variable region
   6631..10017   +  CDS            OTOA: OTOAN_HUMAN - Experimental evidence at protein level: Swiss-Prot protein existence level 1. May act as an adhesion molecule. From Homo sapiens (Human).
  10018..553     +  CDS            Cd4 (fragment) (across the origin): CD4_RAT - Experimental evidence at protein level: Swiss-Prot protein existence level 1. Integral membrane glycoprotein that plays an essential role in the immune response and serves multiple functions in responses against both external and internal offenses. In T-cells, functions primarily as a coreceptor for MHC class II molecule:peptide complex. The antigens presented by class II peptides are derived from extracellular proteins while class I peptides are derived from cytosolic proteins. Interacts simultaneously with the T-cell receptor (TCR) and the MHC class II presented by antigen presenti
