[The description below was written by a language model from this plasmid's Addgene catalogue record and pLannotate feature annotations shown in this document.]
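Description:
OTOA-bio-His is a mammalian expression plasmid of about 10 kb built on the pTT3 backbone, designed to produce the ectodomain of human otoancorin (OTOA) as a soluble, secreted recombinant protein. It is maintained in E. coli at high copy through a ColE1/pUC-type origin with ampicillin selection (AmpR, β-lactamase). The backbone also carries a fragment of the Epstein-Barr virus oriP, which supports episomal retention and higher transient yields in cells that express EBNA1. Short remnants of lac regulatory elements and other bacterial sequences appear in the annotation but look like backbone carry-over with no role in expression.

The expression cassette is driven by the CMV immediate early enhancer and promoter, followed by adenovirus-derived leader and splice sequences and a chimeric intron fragment that are typical of pTT vectors and improve transcript processing. The annotated adenoviral PTP fragment on the opposite strand probably reflects this leader region rather than a functional coding sequence. The chemically synthesised OTOA insert of roughly 3.4 kb sits between retained NotI and AscI sites and reads directly into backbone-encoded C-terminal tags: rat CD4 domains 3 and 4, an enzymatic biotinylation sequence, a linker and a His tag. A rabbit β-globin polyadenylation signal terminates the transcript. The feature table annotates the CD4 portion, which spans the sequence origin, but not the biotinylation or His elements listed in the catalogue entry.

Together these tags allow antibody detection through CD4, oriented capture on streptavidin after biotinylation, and metal-affinity purification. The associated publication used such proteins in a human platelet receptor protein microarray to screen for extracellular receptor-ligand interactions.
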