Addgene plasmid #53356: OTOA-bio-His
Purpose: Expresses full-length Otoancorin precursor ectodomain in mammalian cells. C-terminal rat Cd4d3+4 tag, biotinylation sequence and His tag.
Depositing lab: Gavin Wright. Depositing organization: Wellcome Sanger Institute. Publication: A human platelet receptor protein microarray identifies FcepsilonR1alpha as an activating PEAR1 ligand. Sun Y, Vandenbriele C, Kauskot A, Verhamme P, Hoylaerts MF, Wright GJ. Mol Cell Proteomics. 2015 Feb 23. pii: mcp.M114.046946. 10.1074/mcp.M114.046946 PubMed 25713122.
Backbone
  Vector backbone: pTT3
  Backbone manufacturer: Yves Durocher, NRC
  Backbone size w/o insert (bp): 6618
  Total vector size (bp): 10025
  Modifications to backbone: Rat CD4 d3+4, enzymatic biotinylation sequence, linker and His tag (CD4d3+4-BioLHis).
  Vector type: Mammalian Expression
Growth in bacteria
  Bacterial resistance: Ampicillin, 100 μg/mL
  Growth temperature: 37°C
  Growth strain: Top10
  Copy number: High Copy
Gene/Insert
  Gene/Insert name: OTOA (alt name: Otoancorin precursor)
  Species: H. sapiens (human)
  Insert size (bp): 3407
  Entrez Gene: OTOA (a.k.a. CT108, DFNB22)
  Promoter: CMV
  Tag / fusion protein: rat CD4 d3+4 (C terminal on backbone); enzymatic biotinylation sequence (C terminal on backbone); His tag (C terminal on backbone)
  Cloning method: Restriction Enzyme; 5′ cloning site NotI (not destroyed); 3′ cloning site AscI (not destroyed)
  Sequencing primers: 5′ CMV-fwd
Resource information
  A portion of this plasmid was derived from a plasmid made by: Insert was chemically synthesised.
Terms and licenses: Academic/Nonprofit Terms; Industry Terms: Not Available to Industry
Depositor comments: Article ref 87
How to cite: OTOA-bio-His was a gift from Gavin Wright (Addgene plasmid # 53356 ; http://n2t.net/addgene:53356 ; RRID:Addgene_53356)
