>Addgene plasmid #53356 | OTOA-bio-His | addgene partial sequence | sequence record 93953 | pMT2-F 5'-TTGCCTTTCTCTCCACAGGT-3'
GCGGCCGCCACCATGGTGCAGGAACCCACCACCTACAGCCTGTTTCTGTTCCTGTTTCTGAGCCACGGCG
TGAGCAGCTACACCGTGCCCAACAGCAGACAGGATCTGCACCCCCTGCTGCAGAACATGGCCGAGGAAAT
CATCGACGGCAGCTACCTGAACGCCCTGCTGGACCTGATCCAGTTTCAGAGCAGCCACGTGTGGACCGAC
GACCTGAGCCACAGAGTGCTGGCCTACCTGAACAGCCGGAACGTGGCCTTCACCATCCCATCTCTGCAGG
CCGCCGTGGAGAACCACCTGGAACAGCGGCTGCACCAGCCCCAGAAGCTGCTGGAAGATCTGAGAAAGAC
CGACGCCCAGCAGTTCCGGACCGCCATGAAGTGCCTGCTCGAGGACAAGAAGGACGGCCTGGACCTGAAG
GACATCATCATCGACCTGGGCGAGATCAGAGAGAGAGCCCTGCAGAGCCCTGGCGTGAACCGGTCCCTGT
TCCTGATCACCCTGGAACGGTGCTTCCAGATGCTGAACTCCCTGGAATGCGTGGAGATCCTGGGCAAGGT
GCTGAGAGGCAGCAGCGGCAGCTTCCTGCAGCCCGACATCACCGAGAGACTGCCCCGGGACCTGAGAGAG
GACGCCTTCAAGAACCTGAGCGCCGTGTTCAAGGACCTGTACGACAAGACCAGCGCCCACAGCCAGAGGG
CCCTGTACAGCTGGATGACAGGCATCCTGCAGACCAGCAGCAACGCCACCGACGATAGCGCCTCTTGGGT
GTCCGCCGAGCACCTGTGGGTGCTGGGCCGGTACATGGTGCACCTGAGCT
