>Addgene plasmid #53356 | OTOA-bio-His | addgene partial sequence | sequence record 94251 | rb_glob_PA_term-R 5'-CCCATATGTCCTTCCGAGTG-3'
AATAAATTTCCTTTATTAGCCAGAGGTCGAGGTCGGGGGATCCTTAATTAATCACGTGTCTAGACTCAAT
GGTGGTGATGGTGGTGGGGGCCCAGAGGGGCCAGAGGAGGCAGGTTCCTGTCCCTGTGGTTCCACAGCAT
CTTCTGGGCGTCCAGGATGTGGTGCAGGCTGCCGGAATTCAACCCTTTGGATAAAACCTGGATCTTGGAG
TCCATCTTGACCTCTTCACCTTCACTCAGTAGACATTGCCACACCCCTGCTTCAGGGGCCTGCACTTGAA
TCACTTTCTCCTGCCTGGAGACCCTGGCCTCCTGATTCTCCTGCTTCAAGATCAGTCTCATCTTGGGTGA
GGTGGGTCCCATCACCTCACAGGTCAAAGTGTTGCTGTCGGGCTGAGTCACTTTCATCACCACCAGGTTC
ACTTCCTGATACAGTATCCCTCTGTCCAGAGTCAGGGTCAGGTTGCCAGAACCAGCAAACTGAAGGGAGA
CCTGGGGTATCTGAAGGGTGAGTGGGAGCGTTTCGGACAGCTGGAACTTGGGGTTGCTAGTAGACTTCTG
CACAGACACCTTTTGGTTCTTTAGGGAGAAGGTGATCCAGGACTGGGAAGAAGGAGCCTTCTCTGCCTTC
CATCTCAACTCTCCCTGCAGGCTTTCCTCTCCAAGGTTGAGTGGGAAGGAGAACTCCGCTGACTCCCCCT
CACTCTTATAGGCCGTGATGGAGGTCGACGGCGCGCCAGGAGATCTGGAGCTGCTGGTTCTGGTAGGTCC
GGCGCTGGCTGGGGCATCCTGCCAAGAGTGGGTCTTGGCGCCATCCAGGGCCTGCTGCAGAGACTGGAGC
TGCAGGGGGGACAGCCTTCTTCTCTGGGCGTGGGTCACAGCGGCGGCATTTTCTGGTCCCAGGCTGGCGA
TCTGTTCGGCGGACAGCTCTTTAA
